>Addgene plasmid #62065 | pGEX6P2-MDMX (1-120) | addgene partial sequence | sequence record 103710 | pGEX5 5'-GGGCTGGCAAGCCACGTTTGGTG-3'
TCTCAATCGGACTGGAAGTTCTGTTCCAGGGGCCCCTGGGATCCATGACATCATTTTCCACCTCTGCTCA
GTGTTCAACATCTGACAGTGCTTGCAGGATCTCTCCTGGACAAATCAATCAGGTACGACCAAAACTGCCG
CTTTTGAAGATTTTGCATGCAGCAGGTGCGCAAGGTGAAATGTTCACTGTTAAAGAGGTCATGCACTATT
TAGGTCAGTACATAATGGTGAAGCAACTTTATGATCAGCAGGAGCAGCATATGGTATATTGTGGTGGAGA
TCTTTTGGGAGAACTACTGGGACGTCAGAGCTTCTCCGTGAAAGACCCAAGCCCTCTCTATGATATGCTA
AGAAAGAATCTTGTCACTTTAGCCACTGCTACTACAGATGCTGCTCAGACTCTCTAAGAATTCCCGGGTC
GACTCGAGCGGCCGCATCGTGACTGACTGACGATCTGCCTCGCGCGTTTCGGTGATGACGGTGAAAACCT
CTGACACATGCAGCTCCCGGAGACGGTCACAGCTTGTCTGTAAGCGGATGCCGGGAGCAGACAAGCCCGT
CAGGGCGCGTCAGCGGGTGTTGGCGGGTGTCGGGGCGCAGCCATGACCCAGTCACGTAGCGATAGCGGAG
TGTATAATTCTTGAAGACGAAAGGGCCTCGTGATACGCCTATTTTTATAGGTTAATGTCATGATAATAAT
GGTTTCTTAGACGTCAGGTGGCACTTTTCGGGGAAATGTGCGCGGAACCCCTATTTGTTTATTTTTCTAA
ATACATTCAAATATGTATCCGCTCATGAGACAATAACCCTGATAAATGCTTCAATAATATTG
