>Addgene plasmid #62065 | pGEX6P2-MDMX (1-120) | addgene partial sequence | sequence record 103714 | pGEX3 5'-CCGGGAGCTGCATGTGTCAGAGG-3'
GAACGCGCGAGGCAGATCGGTCAGTCAGTCACGATGCGGCCGCTCGAGTCGACCCGGGAATTCTTAGAGA
GTCTGAGCAGCATCTGTAGTAGCAGTGGCTAAAGTGACAAGATTCTTTCTTAGCATATCATAGAGAGGGC
TTGGGTCTTTCACGGAGAAGCTCTGACGTCCCAGTAGTTCTCCCAAAAGATCTCCACCACAATATACCAT
ATGCTGCTCCTGCTGATCATAAAGTTGCTTCACCATTATGTACTGACCTAAATAGTGCATGACCTCTTTA
ACAGTGAACATTTCACCTTGCGCACCTGCTGCATGCAAAATCTTCAAAAGCGGCAGTTTTGGTCGTACCT
GATTGATTTGTCCAGGAGAGATCCTGCAAGCACTGTCAGATGTTGAACACTGAGCAGAGGTGGAAAATGA
TGTCATGGATCCCAGGGGCCCCTGGAACAGAACTTCCAGATCCGATTTTGGAGGATGGTCGCCACCACCA
AACGTGGCTTGCCAGCCCTGCAAAGGCCATGCTATATACTTGCTGGATTTCAAGTACTTATCAATTTGTG
GGATAGCTTCAATACGTTTTTTAAAACAAACTAATTTTGGGAACGCATCCAGGCACATTGGGTCCATGTA
TAAAACAACATCAAGAGCGTCATACAACATGAAGTCAGGATGGGTTACATGATCACCATTTAAATATGTT
TTATGACATAAACGATCTTCGAACATTTTCAGCATTTCAGGTAGCTTGCTAAGAAAATCAACTTTGAGAG
TTTCAAAGTCTTTACTATATGCAATTCTCGAAACACCGTATCTAATATCCAAAACCGCTCCTTCAAGCAT
TGAAATCTCTGCAC
