[The description below was written by a language model from this plasmid's Addgene catalogue record.]
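Description:
pGEX6P2-MDMX (1-120) is a bacterial expression plasmid built on the commercial pGEX-6P-2 backbone (about 5 kb without insert) for producing a glutathione S-transferase fusion protein in E. coli. It is selected with ampicillin and is recorded as low copy. The record provides no feature table, so the origin of replication and other backbone elements are not itemised.

The insert is a 360 bp fragment of human MDM4 (also known as MDMX or HDMX) encoding residues 1-120, the N-terminal portion of the protein that, in MDM2-family proteins, contains the p53-binding domain. Expression is driven by the tac promoter, a hybrid trp/lac promoter that is normally induced with IPTG. The backbone supplies GST at the N terminus of the fragment. GST allows affinity capture of the fusion on glutathione resin, and the depositor notes a PreScission protease cleavage site, which in this vector series lies between GST and the insert so that the tag can be removed after purification.

There is an inconsistency in the record. The stated purpose refers to expression of human MDM2 (1-120), whereas the plasmid name, insert name and gene identifier all point to MDM4/MDMX. The insert is therefore most likely MDMX, but the sequence should be checked to confirm this. The associated study examined how disorder and residual helicity in p53 affect its binding to Mdm2, which is consistent with using this construct to make recombinant N-terminal domain protein for in vitro binding or biophysical measurements. The cloning method is not recorded.
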