Addgene plasmid #62065: pGEX6P2-MDMX (1-120)
Purpose: Expression of human MDM2 (1-120) in e. coli
Depositing lab: Gary Daughdrill. Depositing organization: University of South Florida. Publication: Disorder and residual helicity alter p53-Mdm2 binding affinity and signaling in cells. Borcherds W, Theillet FX, Katzer A, Finzel A, Mishall KM, Powell AT, Wu H, Manieri W, Dieterich C, Selenko P, Loewer A, Daughdrill GW. Nat Chem Biol. 2014 Dec;10(12):1000-2. doi: 10.1038/nchembio.1668. Epub 2014 Nov 2. PubMed 25362358.
Backbone
  Vector backbone: PGEX-6P-2
  Backbone manufacturer: GE Healthcare Life Sciences
  Backbone size w/o insert (bp): 4985
  Vector type: Bacterial Expression
Growth in bacteria
  Bacterial resistance: Ampicillin, 100 μg/mL
  Growth temperature: 37°C
  Growth strain: DH5alpha
  Copy number: Low Copy
Gene/Insert
  Gene/Insert name: MDM4 (alt names: MDM4 ( residues 1-120); MDM4 proto-oncogene, E3 ubiquitin)
  Species: H. sapiens (human)
  Insert size (bp): 360
  Mutation: contains residues 1-120
  Entrez Gene: MDM4 (a.k.a. BMFS6, HDMX, MDMX, MRP1)
  Promoter: tac
  Tag / fusion protein: GST (N terminal on backbone)
  Cloning method: Unknown
  Sequencing primers: 5′ pGEX5; 3′ pGEX3
Terms and licenses: Academic/Nonprofit Terms; Industry Terms: Not Available to Industry
Depositor comments: Includes a prescission cleavage site
How to cite: pGEX6P2-MDMX (1-120) was a gift from Gary Daughdrill (Addgene plasmid # 62065 ; http://n2t.net/addgene:62065 ; RRID:Addgene_62065)
